>Addgene plasmid #138262 | pSB1C3-hsg(M) | addgene full sequence | sequence record 273629 | Addgene NGS Result
ATTATGGTGAAAGTTGGAACCTCTTACGTGCCCGATCAACTCGAGTGCCACCTGACGTCTAAGAAACCAT
TATTATCATGACATTAACCTATAAAAATAGGCGTATCACGAGGCAGAATTTCAGATAAAAAAAATCCTTA
GCTTTCGCTAAGGATGATTTCTGGAATTCGAGGGCCTATTTCCCATGATTCCTTCATATTTGCATATACG
ATACAAGGCTGTTAGAGAGATAATTGGAATTAATTTGACTGTAAACACAAAGATATTAGTACAAAATACG
TGACGTAGAAAGTAATAATTTCTTGGGTAGTTTGCAGTTTTAAAATTATGTTTTAAAATGGACTATCATA
TGCTTACCGTAACTTGAAAGTATTTCGATTTCTTGGCTTTATATATCTTGTGGAAAGGACGAAACACCGT
TGCTCACCATGGTGGCGACGTTTTAGAGCTAGAAATAGCAAGTTAAAATAAGGCTAGTCCGTTATCAACT
TGAAAAAGTGGCACCGAGTCGGTGCTTTTTTGTTTTAGAGCTAGAAATAGCAAGTTAAAATAAGGCTAGT
CCGTTTTTAGCGCGTGCGCCAATTCTGCAGACAAATCTAGTAGCGGCCGCTGCAGTCCGGCAAAAAAGGG
CAAGGTGTCACCACCCTGCCCTTTTTCTTTAAAACCGAAAAGATTACTTCGCGTTATGCAGGCTTCCTCG
CTCACTGACTCGCTGCGCTCGGTCGTTCGGCTGCGGCGAGCGGTATCAGCTCACTCAAAGGCGGTAATAC
GGTTATCCACAGAATCAGGGGATAACGCAGGAAAGAACATGTGAGCAAAAGGCCAGCAAAAGGCCAGGAA
CCGTAAAAAGGCCGCGTTGCTGGCGTTTTTCCACAGGCTCCGCCCCCCTGACGAGCATCACAAAAATCGA
CGCTCAAGTCAGAGGTGGCGAAACCCGACAGGACTATAAAGATACCAGGCGTTTCCCCCTGGAAGCTCCC
TCGTGCGCTCTCCTGTTCCGACCCTGCCGCTTACCGGATACCTGTCCGCCTTTCTCCCTTCGGGAAGCGT
GGCGCTTTCTCATAGCTCACGCTGTAGGTATCTCAGTTCGGTGTAGGTCGTTCGCTCCAAGCTGGGCTGT
GTGCACGAACCCCCCGTTCAGCCCGACCGCTGCGCCTTATCCGGTAACTATCGTCTTGAGTCCAACCCGG
TAAGACACGACTTATCGCCACTGGCAGCAGCCACTGGTAACAGGATTAGCAGAGCGAGGTATGTAGGCGG
TGCTACAGAGTTCTTGAAGTGGTGGCCTAACTACGGCTACACTAGAAGAACAGTATTTGGTATCTGCGCT
CTGCTGAAGCCAGTTACCTTCGGAAAAAGAGTTGGTAGCTCTTGATCCGGCAAACAAACCACCGCTGGTA
GCGGTGGTTTTTTTGTTTGCAAGCAGCAGATTACGCGCAGAAAAAAAGGATCTCAAGAAGATCCTTTGAT
CTTTTCTACGGGGTCTGACGCTCAGTGGAACGAAAACTCACGTTAAGGGATTTTGGTCATGAGATTATCA
AAAAGGATCTTCACCTAGATCCTTTTAAATTAAAAATGAAGTTTTAAATCAATCTAAAGTATATATGAGT
AAACTTGGTCTGACAGCTCGAGGCTTGGATTCTCACCAATAAAAAACGCCCGGCGGCAACCGAGCGTTCT
GAACAAATCCAGATGGAGTTCTGAGGTCATTACTGGATCTATCAACAGGAGTCCAAGCGAGCTCGATATC
AAATTACGCCCCGCCCTGCCACTCATCGCAGTACTGTTGTAATTCATTAAGCATTCTGCCGACATGGAAG
CCATCACAAACGGCATGATGAACCTGAATCGCCAGCGGCATCAGCACCTTGTCGCCTTGCGTATAATATT
TGCCCATGGTGAAAACGGGGGCGAAGAAGTTGTCCATATTGGCCACGTTTAAATCAAAACTGGTGAAACT
CACCCAGGGATTGGCTGAGACGAAAAACATATTCTCAATAAACCCTTTAGGGAAATAGGCCAGGTTTTCA
CCGTAACACGCCACATCTTGCGAATATATGTGTAGAAACTGCCGGAAATCGTCGTGGTATTCACTCCAGA
GCGATGAAAACGTTTCAGTTTGCTCATGGAAAACGGTGTAACAAGGGTGAACACTATCCCATATCACCAG
CTCACCGTCTTTCATTGCCATACGAAATTCCGGATGAGCATTCATCAGGCGGGCAAGAATGTGAATAAAG
GCCGGATAAAACTTGTGCTTATTTTTCTTTACGGTCTTTAAAAAGGCCGTAATATCCAGCTGAACGGTCT
GGTTATAGGTACATTGAGCAACTGACTGAAATGCCTCAAAATGTTCTTTACGATGCCATTGGGATATATC
AACGGTGGTATATCCAGTGATTTTTTTCTCCATTTTAGCTTCCTTAGCTCCTGAAAATCTCGATAACTCA
AAAAATACGCCCGGTAGTGATCTTATTTC
Features (pLannotate 1.2.2; 10 found; start..end, strand, type, name):
    118..161     -  terminator     bacterial terminator: putative bacterial transcription terminator
    170..410     +  promoter       U6 promoter: RNA polymerase III promoter for human U6 snRNA
    440..515     +  misc_RNA       gRNA scaffold: guide RNA scaffold for the Streptococcus pyogenes CRISPR/Cas9 system
    522..565     +  misc_RNA       gRNA scaffold (fragment): guide RNA scaffold for the Streptococcus pyogenes CRISPR/Cas9 system
    597..615     +  misc_feature   BioBrick suffix (fragment): universal suffix for all parts
    616..673     +  terminator     his operon terminator: This putative transcriptin terminator from the E. coli his operon has a 2-bp deletion introduced during synthesis. Its efficiency has not been determined.
    868..1456    -  rep_origin     ori: high-copy-number ColE1/pMB1/pBR322/pUC origin of replication
   1639..1733    -  terminator     lambda t0 terminator: transcription terminator from phage lambda
   1757..2413    -  CDS            cat: CAT_ECOLX - Experimental evidence at protein level: Swiss-Prot protein existence level 1. This enzyme is an effector of chloramphenicol resistance in bacteria. From Escherichia coli. This protein is used as a marker in many commonly used cloning vectors, such as pACYC184.
   2414..32      -  promoter       cat promoter (across the origin): promoter of the E. coli cat gene encoding chloramphenicol acetyltransferase
