[The description below was written by a language model from this plasmid's Addgene catalogue record and pLannotate feature annotations shown in this document.]
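Description:
pSB1C3-hsg(M) is a small (about 2.5 kb) guide RNA expression plasmid built on pSB1C3, the standard high-copy BioBrick assembly backbone. It is propagated in E. coli through a ColE1/pUC-type origin of replication and selected with chloramphenicol, conferred by the cat gene under its own promoter and followed by the lambda t0 terminator. Remnants of the BioBrick architecture are visible in the annotation, including a fragment of the universal suffix. Bacterial terminators, among them the his operon terminator, flank the cloning region and insulate the insert from read-through transcription in the bacterial host.

The payload is a single synthetic sgRNA cassette. The human U6 promoter, an RNA polymerase III promoter suited to producing short, uncapped transcripts in mammalian cells, drives "sgRNA M", a spacer targeting mCherry fused to the Streptococcus pyogenes Cas9 guide RNA scaffold. The short gap between the annotated promoter and scaffold is consistent with the position of the spacer. A second, partial scaffold annotation lies immediately downstream of the full-length one; the record does not explain it.

The plasmid carries no Cas9 or other effector protein, no mammalian selection marker and no reporter, so the nuclease or fusion protein and the target must be supplied from separate constructs. According to the record, it serves both as a subcloning source for the guide cassette and as an expression vector for delivering sgRNA M in a Traffic Light reporter system. The associated work concerns RNA-guided recombinase-Cas9 fusions for genomic DNA deletion and integration. The restriction sites used for cloning are not recorded.
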