Addgene plasmid #138262: pSB1C3-hsg(M)
Purpose: Subcloning and expression of mCherry-targeting sgRNA M for use in Traffic Light reporter system
Depositing lab: Xiao Wang. Depositing organization: Arizona State University. Publication: RNA-Guided Recombinase-Cas9 Fusion Targets Genomic DNA Deletion and Integration. Standage-Beier K, Brookhouser N, Balachandran P, Zhang Q, Brafman DA, Wang X. CRISPR J. 2019 Aug;2:209-222. doi: 10.1089/crispr.2019.0013. PubMed 31436506.
Backbone
  Vector backbone: pSB1C3
  Vector type: Mammalian Expression, CRISPR
Growth in bacteria
  Bacterial resistance: Chloramphenicol, 25 μg/mL
  Growth temperature: 37°C
  Growth strain: DH5alpha
  Copy number: High Copy
Gene/Insert
  Gene/Insert name: sgRNA M
  gRNA/shRNA sequence: GTTGCTCACCATGGTGGCGAC
  Species: Synthetic
  Promoter: U6
  Cloning method: Restriction Enzyme; 5′ cloning site Unknown (unknown if destroyed)
Terms and licenses: Academic/Nonprofit Terms; Industry Terms: Not Available to Industry
How to cite: pSB1C3-hsg(M) was a gift from Xiao Wang (Addgene plasmid # 138262 ; http://n2t.net/addgene:138262 ; RRID:Addgene_138262)
